>Addgene plasmid #35312 | pBbS3k-RFP | depositor full sequence | sequence record 42979 | pBbS3k-RFP sequence 6044 bps
GACGTCTTAATTACCCGACTGGTCTTTGGCACCAGCTTTTAAACGACGCCACAGAGTGGTGCGGCTAATC
CCCAGATAACGCGCCGCGGCGGTCTTATCGCCCTTAAAGCGCGCCAGTACATCCTGTAACGCGTTCGCAT
CCACGGTTGAAGGCGTCAGTTCTGCTGTGTTCACCATAAGCTCAGGTAATAACTGCCGCATAAATTGCCT
GTCCAGCGTTGGCGCGGGATCGACGCTTAAAAAAAGCGCCAGGCGCTCCATCATATTACGCAGTTCGCGA
ATATTACCGGGCCAGCGCCAGGCCAGCAAAAGCGGCTGACACTGTGTCAATCCATGACGTATCGATTCGG
TAAACGGAATTTCCATCGCCGCCAGCGACTGTTTTAAAAAGCTTTCCGCCAGCGGCAAAATATCAGCCTG
CCGCTCGCGCAAAGGAGGAAGCGTCAGACGCAGAATACTCAGGCGATAAAAGAGATCGGGGCGAAAACGT
CCTTGCATTATCTCCCGATCCAGATCGCAATGCGTAGCGCTGATCACCCGGACATCCACCGGGATCGGCT
GGTGTCCGCCGACGCGAGTGACGGCTTTTTCCTCCAGTACGCGCAAAAGTCGGGTTTGTAACGGCAAGGG
CATTTCGCCGATTTCATCCAGAAACAGCGTGCCGCCGTGTGCGATTTCAAACAGCCCCGCCCGGCCTCCT
CGTCGTGAACCGGTAAACGCGCCCTCTTCATAACCAAACAGTTCCGCTTCCAGCAACGACTCGGTAATCG
CGCCGCAATTGACGGCGACAAAGGGAGGGGATGGCTTATTCTGACGGTGAGGCTGGCGGTGAAAGAACGT
CTGGTGAATCGCCTGCGCCGCCAGCTCTTTTCCGGTCCCTGTTTCCCCCTGAATCAGCACTGCCGCACGG
GAGCGGGCATAGAGCGTAATCGTCTGGCGGAGCTGCTCCATTTGCGGCGACTGGCCGCGTATATCGCCCA
GTTCATACCGGGTTTGTAATCCCTTGCCGGATGGGTAATCCACGCGCTGGCGCCGTGTCAGACGGGTCAT
ATCCAGCGCATCATGAAAAGCCTGACGAACGGTCGCCGCGGAATAAATAAAGATGGCGGTCATTCCTGCC
TCTTCCGCCAGATCGGTAATTAATCCCGCGCCGACGACGGCCTCAATACCGTTGGCCTTAAGTTCGTTAA
TTTGCCCGCGCGCGTCCTCTTCGGTGACATAGCTTCGCTGTTCAAGACGGAGGTGAAACGTTTTCTGAAA
GGCAAGTAAAGCCGGAATGGTCTCCTGATAGGTCACGATACCGATAGACGAGGTGAGCTTTCCCGCTTTC
GCCAGCGCCTGTAATACATCGAATCCGCTGGGCTTGATGAGGATCACCGGTATTGACAGGCGGCTTTTTA
AATAGGCCCCATTCGAACCCGCCGCGATAATCGCGTCGCAGCGCTCGGTCGCCAGTTTTTTGCGAATGTA
GGTCACCGCCTTTTCAAAGCCGAGTTGAATAGGCGTGATGGTCGCCAGATGATCAAATTCCAGGCTGATA
TCCCGAAACAGTTCGAACAGACGCGTTACGGAGACCGTCCAGATCACCGGTTTATCGCTATTATCGCGCG
GAGCGCTGTGGGCAGTCGTCATCGCAGTAGATTCATCTTTAAGGGGCGATTTTTTGTTTTAAACGTGTTT
CATAAATGTTGCAATGAAACAGGGTGATTCGTTTCATGAAACGTTAGCTGACACGTTTTTTTTTCCCTTA
ATCGCGCTTATTCATAACAGAAATGACTGTAATTACCTGTTTTTAAATCTCATTGTATTTAATTTTCTCG
CTGCCTCTTTGCCTGGCATAGCCTTTGCTTTGGTGAATACATCTTGAATAACAATTTACTAACATGGAAT
TCAAAAGATCTTTTAAGAAGGAGATATACATATGGCGAGTAGCGAAGACGTTATCAAAGAGTTCATGCGT
TTCAAAGTTCGTATGGAAGGTTCCGTTAACGGTCACGAGTTCGAAATCGAAGGTGAAGGTGAAGGTCGTC
CGTACGAAGGTACCCAGACCGCTAAACTGAAAGTTACCAAAGGTGGTCCGCTGCCGTTCGCTTGGGACAT
CCTGTCCCCGCAGTTCCAGTACGGTTCCAAAGCTTACGTTAAACACCCGGCTGACATCCCGGACTACCTG
AAACTGTCCTTCCCGGAAGGTTTCAAATGGGAACGTGTTATGAACTTCGAAGACGGTGGTGTTGTTACCG
TTACCCAGGACTCCTCCCTGCAAGACGGTGAGTTCATCTACAAAGTTAAACTGCGTGGTACCAACTTCCC
GTCCGACGGTCCGGTTATGCAGAAAAAAACCATGGGTTGGGAAGCTTCCACCGAACGTATGTACCCGGAA
GACGGTGCTCTGAAAGGTGAAATCAAAATGCGTCTGAAACTGAAAGACGGTGGTCACTACGACGCTGAAG
TTAAAACCACCTACATGGCTAAAAAACCGGTTCAGCTGCCGGGTGCTTACAAAACCGACATCAAACTGGA
CATCACCTCCCACAACGAAGACTACACCATCGTTGAACAGTACGAACGTGCTGAAGGTCGTCACTCCACC
GGTGCTTAAGGATCCAAACTCGAGTAAGGATCTCCAGGCATCAAATAAAACGAAAGGCTCAGTCGAAAGA
CTGGGCCTTTCGTTTTATCTGTTGTTTGTCGGTGAACGCTCTCTACTAGAGTCACACTGGCTCACCTTCG
GGTGGGCCTTTCTGCGTTTATACCTAGGGTACGGGTTTTGCTGCCCGCAAACGGGCTGTTCTGGTGTTGC
TAGTTTGTTATCAGAATCGCAGATCCGGCTTCAGCCGGTTTGCCGGCTGAAAGCGCTATTTCTTCCAGAA
TTGCCATGATTTTTTCCCCACGGGAGGCGTCACTGGCTCCCGTGTTGTCGGCAGCTTTGATTCGATAAGC
AGCATCGCCTGTTTCAGGCTGTCTATGTGTGACTGTTGAGCTGTAACAAGTTGTCTCAGGTGTTCAATTT
CATGTTCTAGTTGCTTTGTTTTACTGGTTTCACCTGTTCTATTAGGTGTTACATGCTGTTCATCTGTTAC
ATTGTCGATCTGTTCATGGTGAACAGCTTTGAATGCACCAAAAACTCGTAAAAGCTCTGATGTATCTATC
TTTTTTACACCGTTTTCATCTGTGCATATGGACAGTTTTCCCTTTGATATGTAACGGTGAACAGTTGTTC
TACTTTTGTTTGTTAGTCTTGATGCTTCACTGATAGATACAAGAGCCATAAGAACCTCAGATCCTTCCGT
ATTTAGCCAGTATGTTCTCTAGTGTGGTTCGTTGTTTTTGCGTGAGCCATGAGAACGAACCATTGAGATC
ATACTTACTTTGCATGTCACTCAAAAATTTTGCCTCAAAACTGGTGAGCTGAATTTTTGCAGTTAAAGCA
TCGTGTAGTGTTTTTCTTAGTCCGTTATGTAGGTAGGAATCTGATGTAATGGTTGTTGGTATTTTGTCAC
CATTCATTTTTATCTGGTTGTTCTCAAGTTCGGTTACGAGATCCATTTGTCTATCTAGTTCAACTTGGAA
AATCAACGTATCAGTCGGGCGGCCTCGCTTATCAACCACCAATTTCATATTGCTGTAAGTGTTTAAATCT
TTACTTATTGGTTTCAAAACCCATTGGTTAAGCCTTTTAAACTCATGGTAGTTATTTTCAAGCATTAACA
TGAACTTAAATTCATCAAGGCTAATCTCTATATTTGCCTTGTGAGTTTTCTTTTGTGTTAGTTCTTTTAA
TAACCACTCATAAATCCTCATAGAGTATTTGTTTTCAAAAGACTTAACATGTTCCAGATTATATTTTATG
AATTTTTTTAACTGGAAAAGATAAGGCAATATCTCTTCACTAAAAACTAATTCTAATTTTTCGCTTGAGA
ACTTGGCATAGTTTGTCCACTGGAAAATCTCAAAGCCTTTAACCAAAGGATTCCTGATTTCCACAGTTCT
CGTCATCAGCTCTCTGGTTGCTTTAGCTAATACACCATAAGCATTTTCCCTACTGATGTTCATCATCTGA
GCGTATTGGTTATAAGTGAACGATACCGTCCGTTCTTTCCTTGTAGGGTTTTCAATCGTGGGGTTGAGTA
GTGCCACACAGCATAAAATTAGCTTGGTTTCATGCTCCGTTAAGTCATAGCGACTAATCGCTAGTTCATT
TGCTTTGAAAACAACTAATTCAGACATACATCTCAATTGGTCTAGGTGATTTTAATCACTATACCAATTG
AGATGGGCTAGTCAATGATAATTACTAGTCCTTTTCCCGGGTGATCTGGGTATCTGTAAATTCTGCTAGA
CCTTTGCTGGAAAACTTGTAAATTCTGCTAGACCCTCTGTAAATTCCGCTAGACCTTTGTGTGTTTTTTT
TGTTTATATTCAAGTGGTTATAATTTATAGAATAAAGAAAGAATAAAAAAAGATAAAAAGAATAGATCCC
AGCCCTGTGTATAACTCACTACTTTAGTCAGTTCCGCAGTATTACAAAAGGATGTCGCAAACGCTGTTTG
CTCCTCTACAAAACAGACCTTAAAACCCTAAAGGCTTAAGTAGCACCCTCGCAAGCTCGGGCAAATCGCT
GAATATTCCTTTTGTCTCCGACCATCAGGCACCTGAGTCGCTGTCTTTTTCGTGACATTCAGTTCGCTGC
GCTCACGGCTCTGGCAGTGAATGGGGGTAAATGGCACTACAGGCGCCTTTTATGGATTCATGCAAGGAAA
CTACCCATAATACAAGAAAAGCCCGTCACGGGCTTCTCAGGGCGTTTTATGGCGGGTCTGCTATGTGGTG
CTATCTGACTTTTTGCTGTTCAGCAGTTCCTGCCCTCTGATTTTCCAGTCTGACCACTTCGGATTATCCC
GTGACAGGTCATTCAGACTGGCTAATGCACCCAGTAAGGCAGCGGTATCATCAACAGGCTTACCCGTCTT
ACTGTCCCTAGTGCTTGGATTCTCACCAATAAAAAACGCCCGGCGGCAACCGAGCGTTCTGAACAAATCC
AGATGGAGTTCTGAGGTCATTACTGGATCTATCAACAGGAGTCCAAGCGAGCTCTCGAACCCCAGAGTCC
CGCTCAGAAGAACTCGTCAAGAAGGCGATAGAAGGCGATGCGCTGCGAATCGGGAGCGGCGATACCGTAA
AGCACGAGGAAGCGGTCAGCCCATTCGCCGCCAAGCTCTTCAGCAATATCACGGGTAGCCAACGCTATGT
CCTGATAGCGGTCCGCCACACCCAGCCGGCCACAGTCGATGAATCCAGAAAAGCGGCCATTTTCCACCAT
GATATTCGGCAAGCAGGCATCGCCATGGGTCACGACGAGATCCTCGCCGTCGGGCATGCGCGCCTTGAGC
CTGGCGAACAGTTCGGCTGGCGCGAGCCCCTGATGCTCTTCGTCCAGATCATCCTGATCGACAAGACCGG
CTTCCATCCGAGTACGTGCTCGCTCGATGCGATGTTTCGCTTGGTGGTCGAATGGGCAGGTAGCCGGATC
AAGCGTATGCAGCCGCCGCATTGCATCAGCCATGATGGATACTTTCTCGGCAGGAGCAAGGTGAGATGAC
AGGAGATCCTGCCCCGGCACTTCGCCCAATAGCAGCCAGTCCCTTCCCGCTTCAGTGACAACGTCGAGCA
CAGCTGCGCAAGGAACGCCCGTCGTGGCCAGCCACGATAGCCGCGCTGCCTCGTCCTGCAGTTCATTCAG
GGCACCGGACAGGTCGGTCTTGACAAAAAGAACCGGGCGCCCCTGCGCTGACAGCCGGAACACGGCGGCA
TCAGAGCAGCCGATTGTCTGTTGTGCCCAGTCATAGCCGAATAGCCTCTCCACCCAAGCGGCCGGAGAAC
CTGCGTGCAATCCATCTTGTTCAATCATGCGAAACGATCCTCATCCTGTCTCTTGATCAGATCATGATCC
CCTGCGCCATCAGATCCTTGGCGGCAAGAAAGCCATCCAGTTTACTTTGCAGGGCTTCCCAACCTTACCA
GAGGGCGCCCCAGCTGGCAATTCC
Features (pLannotate 1.2.2; 9 found; start..end, strand, type, name):
     34..1623    -  CDS            prpR: PRPR_ECOLI - Also known as yahP. Experimental evidence at protein level: Swiss-Prot protein existence level 1. Involved in the transcriptional regulation of the propionate catabolism operon. From Escherichia coli (strain K12).
   1922..2599    +  CDS            mRFP1: monomeric derivative of DsRed (Campbell et al., 2002)
   2632..2703    +  terminator     rrnB T1 terminator: transcription terminator T1 from the E. coli rrnB gene
   2719..2746    +  terminator     T7Te terminator: phage T7 early transcription terminator
   3277..4227    -  CDS            Rep101: RepA protein needed for replication with the pSC101 origin; rep101
   4275..4497    -  rep_origin     pSC101 ori: low-copy replication origin that requires the Rep101 protein
   4989..5083    -  terminator     lambda t0 terminator: transcription terminator from phage lambda
   5117..5908    -  CDS            neo: KKA2_KLEPN - Also known as kan, nptII. Experimental evidence at protein level: Swiss-Prot protein existence level 1. Resistance to kanamycin, neomycin, paromomycin, ribostamycin, butirosin and gentamicin B. From Klebsiella pneumoniae.
   5940..6044    -  CDS            tnpA (fragment): TN5P_ECOLX - Also known as tnp. Experimental evidence at protein level: Swiss-Prot protein existence level 1. Mediates transposition of transposon Tn5 by a 'cut and paste' mechanism. First, the monomeric transposase binds the 19 bp inverted DNA repeats flanking the transposon. Then, dimerization of the DNA- bound transposase creates a synaptic DNA complex. After nicking of the first DNA strand, excision of the transposon proceeds through a series of intermediates. The transposase then mediates the insertion of the transposon at a new site by strand transfer. The activity of the wild- type tran
