[The description below was written by a language model from this plasmid's Addgene catalogue record and pLannotate feature annotations shown in this document.]
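Description:
pBbS3k-RFP is a low-copy bacterial expression plasmid from the BglBrick (pBb) vector family, a modular synthetic-biology platform in which origins, promoters, resistance markers and cargo genes are combined in a standardized way. The full sequence is about 6.0 kb, consistent with the recorded backbone plus a 678 bp insert. Replication depends on the pSC101 origin together with its plasmid-encoded Rep101 (RepA) initiator protein, which accounts for the low copy number. Selection is by kanamycin, conferred by the neo/nptII aminoglycoside phosphotransferase gene, which is followed by a lambda t0 terminator. The short annotated tnpA fragment beside it is most likely residual Tn5-derived sequence carried along with the resistance cassette rather than a functional transposase.

The payload is mRFP1, a monomeric red fluorescent derivative of DsRed, followed by a double terminator (rrnB T1 and T7Te) that insulates the expression unit from the rest of the plasmid. The catalogue lists the promoter as "ProS", and no promoter is annotated in the feature table. However, a full-length prpR gene lies upstream of mRFP1 in the opposite orientation. PrpR is the E. coli transcriptional regulator of the propionate catabolism operon, so this divergent arrangement suggests a propionate-responsive regulator/promoter system in the roughly 300 bp gap between the two genes, though the record does not state this explicitly.

With RFP as a readily measured reporter, the construct serves to characterize expression from this particular origin, promoter and marker combination. It can also act as a starting vector in which the reporter is replaced with a gene of interest by restriction-based cloning.
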