Addgene plasmid #35312: pBbS3k-RFP
Depositing lab: Jay Keasling. Depositing organization: University of California, Berkeley. Publication: BglBrick vectors and datasheets: A synthetic biology platform for gene expression. Lee TS, Krupa RA, Zhang F, Hajimorad M, Holtz WJ, Prasad N, Lee SK, Keasling JD. J Biol Eng. 2011 Sep 20;5:12. 10.1186/1754-1611-5-12 PubMed 21933410.
Backbone
  Vector backbone: pBb
  Backbone size w/o insert (bp): 5366
  Vector type: Bacterial Expression, Synthetic Biology
Growth in bacteria
  Bacterial resistance: Kanamycin, 50 μg/mL
  Growth temperature: 37°C
  Growth strain: DH5alpha
  Copy number: Low Copy
Gene/Insert
  Gene/Insert name: RFP (alt name: JBEI Part ID: JPUB_000078)
  Species: Synthetic
  Insert size (bp): 678
  Promoter: ProS
  Cloning method: Restriction Enzyme
  Sequencing primers: 5′ jkRFP-R (gctttggaaccgtactggaa); 3′ jkRFP-F (tggtcactacgacgctgaag)
Terms and licenses: Academic/Nonprofit Terms; Industry Terms: Not Available to Industry
Depositor comments: JBEI Part ID: JPUB_000078; Origin: SC101
How to cite: pBbS3k-RFP was a gift from Jay Keasling (Addgene plasmid # 35312 ; http://n2t.net/addgene:35312 ; RRID:Addgene_35312)
