>Addgene plasmid #35312 | pBbS3k-RFP | addgene partial sequence | sequence record 43605 | jkRFP-F 5'-tggtcactacgacgctgaag-3'
TCAGCTGCCGGGTGCTTACAAAACCGACATCAAACTGGACATCACCTCCCACAACGAAGACTACACCATC
GTTGAACAGTACGAACGTGCTGAAGGTCGTCACTCCACCGGTGCTTAAGGATCCAAACTCGAGTAAGGAT
CTCCAGGCATCAAATAAAACGAAAGGCTCAGTCGAAAGACTGGGCCTTTCGTTTTATCTGTTGTTTGTCG
GTGAACGCTCTCTACTAGAGTCACACTGGCTCACCTTCGGGTGGGCCTTTCTGCGTTTATACCTAGGGTA
CGGGTTTTGCTGCCCGCAAACGGGCTGTTCTGGTGTTGCTAGTTTGTTATCAGAATCGCAGATCCGGCTT
CAGCCGGTTTGCCGGCTGAAAGCGCTATTTCTTCCAGAATTGCCATGATTTTTTCCCCACGGGAGGCGTC
ACTGGCTCCCGTGTTGTCGGCAGCTTTGATTCGATAAGCAGCATCGCCTGTTTCAGGCTGTCTATGTGTG
ACTGTTGAGCTGTAACAAGTTGTCTCAGGTGTTCAATTTCATGTTCTAGTTGCTTTGTTTTACTGGTTTC
ACCTGTTCTATTAGGTGTTACATGCTGTTCATCTGTTACATTGTCGATCTGTTCATGGTGAACAGCTTTG
AATGCACCAAAAACTCGTAAAAGCTCTGATGTATCTATCTTTTTTACACCGTTTTCATCTGTGCATATGG
ACAGTTTTCCCTTTGATATGTAACGGTGAACAGTTGTTCTACTTTTGTTTGTTAGTCTTGATGCTTCACT
GATAGATACAAGAGCCATAAGAACCTCAGATCCTTCCGTATTTAGCCAGTATGTTCTCTAGTGTGGTTCG
TTGTTTTTGCGTGAGCCA
