>Addgene plasmid #35312 | pBbS3k-RFP | addgene partial sequence | sequence record 43606 | jkRFP-R 5'-gctttggaaccgtactggaa-3'
ACCTTTGGTAACTTTCAGTTTAGCGGTCTGGGTACCTTCGTACGGACGACCTTCACCTTCACCTTCGATT
TCGAACTCGTGACCGTTAACGGAACCTTCCATACGAACTTTGAAACGCATGAACTCTTTGATAACGTCTT
CGCTACTCGCCATATGTATATCTCCTTCTTAAAAGATCTTTTGAATTCCATGTTAGTAAATTGTTATTCA
AGATGTATTCACCAAAGCAAAGGCTATGCCAGGCAAAGAGGCAGCGAGAAAATTAAATACAATGAGATTT
AAAAACAGGTAATTACAGTCATTTCTGTTATGAATAAGCGCGATTAAGGGAAAAAAAAACGTGTCAGCTA
ACGTTTCATGAAACGAATCACCCTGTTTCATTGCAACATTTATGAAACACGTTTAAAACAAAAAATCGCC
CCTTAAAGATGAATCTACTGCGATGACGACTGCCCACAGCGCTCCGCGCGATAATAGCGATAAACCGGTG
ATCTGGACGGTCTCCGTAACGCGTCTGTTCGAACTGTTTCGGGATATCAGCCTGGAATTTGATCATCTGG
CGACCATCACGCCTATTCAACTCGGCTTTGAAAAGGCGGTGACCTACATTCGCAAAAAACTGGCGACCGA
GCGCTGCGACGCGATTATCGCGGCGGGTTCGAATGGGGCCTATTTAAAAAGCCGCCTGTCAATACCGGTG
ATCCTCATCAAGCCCAGCGGATTCGATGTATTACAGGCGCTGGCGAAAGCGGGAAAGCTCACCTCGTCTA
TCGGTATCGTGACCTAT
